Addgene plasmid #114147: pET29b-clbE
Purpose: Expresses ClbE-cHis
Depositing lab: Emily Balskus. Depositing organization: Harvard University. Publication: Characterization of Polyketide Synthase Machinery from the pks Island Facilitates Isolation of a Candidate Precolibactin. Zha L, Wilson MR, Brotherton CA, Balskus EP. ACS Chem Biol. 2016 May 20;11(5):1287-95. doi: 10.1021/acschembio.6b00014. Epub 2016 Mar 1. PubMed 26890481.
Backbone
  Vector backbone: pET29b
  Total vector size (bp): 5484
  Vector type: Bacterial Expression
Growth in bacteria
  Bacterial resistance: Kanamycin, 50 μg/mL
  Growth temperature: 37°C
  Growth strain: DH5alpha
  Copy number: Unknown
Gene/Insert
  Gene/Insert name: ClbE
  Species: E. coli
  GenBank ID: CAJ76295.1
  Tag / fusion protein: 6xHis (C terminal on insert)
Terms and licenses: Academic/Nonprofit Terms; Industry Terms: Not Available to Industry
How to cite: pET29b-clbE was a gift from Emily Balskus (Addgene plasmid # 114147 ; http://n2t.net/addgene:114147 ; RRID:Addgene_114147)
