[The description below was written by a language model from this plasmid's Addgene catalogue record and pLannotate feature annotations shown in this document.]
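Description:
pET29b-clbE is a bacterial expression plasmid built on the pET29b backbone for producing the E. coli protein ClbE with a C-terminal 6xHis tag. ClbE is encoded in the pks island, the gene cluster responsible for colibactin biosynthesis, and the associated work concerns characterization of the polyketide synthase machinery from that island. The record itself does not state the biochemical role of ClbE. The catalogue gives a total size of about 5.5 kb, which agrees closely with the sequenced record.

Expression is driven by a T7 promoter followed directly by a lac operator and the strong phage T7 gene 10 ribosome binding site, with a T7 terminator downstream. The plasmid also carries lacI under its own promoter, so transcription is repressed until IPTG is added. It also requires a host that supplies T7 RNA polymerase, while DH5alpha is listed only as the propagation strain. The clbE coding sequence is not annotated as a feature, but it must occupy the short gap between the RBS and the histidine tag, which implies a small protein. The tag is called as a fragment of a 9xHis feature, consistent with the vector-encoded 6xHis. The "SET1" hit just after it, like the tetracycline resistance fragments and the partial AmpR promoter, is best read as residual backbone sequence rather than a functional element.

The plasmid is selected with kanamycin through the aph(3')-Ia gene. It replicates from a pBR322-type origin accompanied by the bom site and rop, which keeps copy number modest, and it also carries an f1 origin for single-stranded DNA production. Its typical use is inducible overexpression of ClbE followed by nickel-affinity purification for in vitro biochemical studies.
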