Features (pLannotate 1.2.2; 18 found; start..end, strand, type, name):
    169..187     +  promoter       T7 promoter: promoter for bacteriophage T7 RNA polymerase
    188..212     +  protein_bind   lac operator: The lac repressor binds to the lac operator to inhibit transcription in E. coli. This inhibition can be relieved by adding lactose or isopropyl-β-D-thiogalactopyranoside (IPTG). lac repressor encoded by lacI
    227..249     +  RBS            RBS: efficient ribosome binding site from bacteriophage T7 gene 10 (Olins and Rangwala, 1989)
    509..526     +  CDS            9xHis (fragment): 9xHis affinity tag
    536..585     +  CDS            SET1 (fragment): solubility-enhancement tag derived from T7 phage gene 10B
    593..640     +  terminator     T7 terminator: transcription terminator for bacteriophage T7 RNA polymerase
    677..1105    +  rep_origin     f1 ori (sequence partly withheld): f1 bacteriophage origin of replication; arrow indicates direction of (+) strand synthesis
   1158..1215    +  promoter       AmpR promoter (fragment): bla
   1224..2039    -  CDS            KanR: aminoglycoside phosphotransferase; aph(3')-Ia; confers resistance to kanamycin in bacteria or G418 (Geneticin®) in eukaryotes
   2161..2749    +  rep_origin     ori: high-copy-number ColE1/pMB1/pBR322/pUC origin of replication
   2935..3074    -  misc_feature   bom: basis of mobility region from pBR322
   3176..3367    -  CDS            rop: Rop protein, which maintains plasmids at low copy number; rop
   3384..3764    +  CDS            YPB1_ECOLX: Protein predicted: Swiss-Prot protein existence level 4. From Escherichia coli.
   3836..4127    -  CDS            TcR (fragment): tetracycline efflux protein; tet; confers resistance to tetracycline
   4142..4163    -  protein_bind   CAP binding site: CAP binding activates transcription in the presence of cAMP. E. coli catabolite activator protein
   4176..5258    -  CDS            lacI: lac repressor; lacI; The lac repressor binds to the lac operator to inhibit transcription in E. coli. This inhibition can be relieved by adding lactose or isopropyl-β-D-thiogalactopyranoside (IPTG).
   5259..5336    -  promoter       lacI promoter: lacI
   5344..143     -  CDS            TcR (fragment) (across the origin): tetracycline efflux protein; tet; confers resistance to tetracycline
>Addgene plasmid #114147 | pET29b-clbE | addgene full sequence | sequence record 227328 | Addgene NGS Result
CCATACCCACGCCGAAACAAGCGCTCATGAGCCCGAAGTGGCGAGCCCGATCTTCCCCATCGGTGATGTC
GGCGATATAGGCGCCAGCAACCGCACCTGTGGCGCCGGTGATGCCGGCCACGATGCGTCCGGCGTAGAGG
ATCGAGATCGATCTCGATCCCGCGAAATTAATACGACTCACTATAGGGGAATTGTGAGCGGATAACAATT
CCCCTCTAGAAATAATTTTGTTTAACTTTAAGAAGGAGATATACATATGAAAAAGCAAGATATGAAAGCC
GCCATTCGGGAATTTCTTTCACGCTCATTACGTGGGCATACGTTGAACGATGATGACGATATTTTTTCTC
TCGGGCTTGTCCATTCGTTATTTACTGTGCAAATCATACTGTTTATAGAAAAAAATTTTCAGGTTGAGCT
GGAAGTGAGTGAGTTGAAAACAGAACAGATTGCTACCGTCAATAAAATAGTGGAGCTCATTCAGCGACAA
ACAGGCCTGGAGCTCGAGCACCACCACCACCACCACTGAGATCCGGCTGCTAACAAAGCCCGAAAGGAAG
CTGAGTTGGCTGCTGCCACCGCTGAGCAATAACTAGCATAACCCCTTGGGGCCTCTAAACGGGTCTTGAG
GGGTTTTTTGCTGAAAGGAGGAACTATATCCGGATTGGCGAATGGG
[124 nt withheld, positions 677-800]
C
[91 nt withheld, positions 802-892]
A
[49 nt withheld, positions 894-942]
CCTTTGACGTTGGAGTCCACGTTCTTT
[37 nt withheld, positions 970-1006]
ACCCTATCTCGGTCTATTCTTTTGATTTATAAGGGATTTTGCCGATTTCGGCCTATTGGTTAAAAAATGA
GCTGATTTAACAAAAATTTAACGCGAATTTTAACAAAATATTAACGCTTACAATTTAGGTGGCACTTTTC
GGGGAAATGTGCGCGGAACCCCTATTTGTTTATTTTTCTAAATACATTCAAATATGTATCCGCTCATGAA
TTAATTCTTAGAAAAACTCATCGAGCATCAAATGAAACTGCAATTTATTCATATCAGGATTATCAATACC
ATATTTTTGAAAAAGCCGTTTCTGTAATGAAGGAGAAAACTCACCGAGGCAGTTCCATAGGATGGCAAGA
TCCTGGTATCGGTCTGCGATTCCGACTCGTCCAACATCAATACAACCTATTAATTTCCCCTCGTCAAAAA
TAAGGTTATCAAGTGAGAAATCACCATGAGTGACGACTGAATCCGGTGAGAATGGCAAAAGTTTATGCAT
TTCTTTCCAGACTTGTTCAACAGGCCAGCCATTACGCTCGTCATCAAAATCACTCGCATCAACCAAACCG
TTATTCATTCGTGATTGCGCCTGAGCGAGACGAAATACGCGATCGCTGTTAAAAGGACAATTACAAACAG
GAATCGAATGCAACCGGCGCAGGAACACTGCCAGCGCATCAACAATATTTTCACCTGAATCAGGATATTC
TTCTAATACCTGGAATGCTGTTTTCCCGGGGATCGCAGTGGTGAGTAACCATGCATCATCAGGAGTACGG
ATAAAATGCTTGATGGTCGGAAGAGGCATAAATTCCGTCAGCCAGTTTAGTCTGACCATCTCATCTGTAA
CATCATTGGCAACGCTACCTTTGCCATGTTTCAGAAACAACTCTGGCGCATCGGGCTTCCCATACAATCG
ATAGATTGTCGCACCTGATTGCCCGACATTATCGCGAGCCCATTTATACCCATATAAATCAGCATCCATG
TTGGAATTTAATCGCGGCCTAGAGCAAGACGTTTCCCGTTGAATATGGCTCATAACACCCCTTGTATTAC
TGTTTATGTAAGCAGACAGTTTTATTGTTCATGACCAAAATCCCTTAACGTGAGTTTTCGTTCCACTGAG
CGTCAGACCCCGTAGAAAAGATCAAAGGATCTTCTTGAGATCCTTTTTTTCTGCGCGTAATCTGCTGCTT
GCAAACAAAAAAACCACCGCTACCAGCGGTGGTTTGTTTGCCGGATCAAGAGCTACCAACTCTTTTTCCG
AAGGTAACTGGCTTCAGCAGAGCGCAGATACCAAATACTGTCCTTCTAGTGTAGCCGTAGTTAGGCCACC
ACTTCAAGAACTCTGTAGCACCGCCTACATACCTCGCTCTGCTAATCCTGTTACCAGTGGCTGCTGCCAG
TGGCGATAAGTCGTGTCTTACCGGGTTGGACTCAAGACGATAGTTACCGGATAAGGCGCAGCGGTCGGGC
TGAACGGGGGGTTCGTGCACACAGCCCAGCTTGGAGCGAACGACCTACACCGAACTGAGATACCTACAGC
GTGAGCTATGAGAAAGCGCCACGCTTCCCGAAGGGAGAAAGGCGGACAGGTATCCGGTAAGCGGCAGGGT
CGGAACAGGAGAGCGCACGAGGGAGCTTCCAGGGGGAAACGCCTGGTATCTTTATAGTCCTGTCGGGTTT
CGCCACCTCTGACTTGAGCGTCGATTTTTGTGATGCTCGTCAGGGGGGCGGAGCCTATGGAAAAACGCCA
GCAACGCGGCCTTTTTACGGTTCCTGGCCTTTTGCTGGCCTTTTGCTCACATGTTCTTTCCTGCGTTATC
CCCTGATTCTGTGGATAACCGTATTACCGCCTTTGAGTGAGCTGATACCGCTCGCCGCAGCCGAACGACC
GAGCGCAGCGAGTCAGTGAGCGAGGAAGCGGAAGAGCGCCTGATGCGGTATTTTCTCCTTACGCATCTGT
GCGGTATTTCACACCGCAATGGTGCACTCTCAGTACAATCTGCTCTGATGCCGCATAGTTAAGCCAGTAT
ACACTCCGCTATCGCTACGTGACTGGGTCATGGCTGCGCCCCGACACCCGCCAACACCCGCTGACGCGCC
CTGACGGGCTTGTCTGCTCCCGGCATCCGCTTACAGACAAGCTGTGACCGTCTCCGGGAGCTGCATGTGT
CAGAGGTTTTCACCGTCATCACCGAAACGCGCGAGGCAGCTGCGGTAAAGCTCATCAGCGTGGTCGTGAA
GCGATTCACAGATGTCTGCCTGTTCATCCGCGTCCAGCTCGTTGAGTTTCTCCAGAAGCGTTAATGTCTG
GCTTCTGATAAAGCGGGCCATGTTAAGGGCGGTTTTTTCCTGTTTGGTCACTGATGCCTCCGTGTAAGGG
GGATTTCTGTTCATGGGGGTAATGATACCGATGAAACGAGAGAGGATGCTCACGATACGGGTTACTGATG
ATGAACATGCCCGGTTACTGGAACGTTGTGAGGGTAAACAACTGGCGGTATGGATGCGGCGGGACCAGAG
AAAAATCACTCAGGGTCAATGCCAGCGCTTCGTTAATACAGATGTAGGTGTTCCACAGGGTAGCCAGCAG
CATCCTGCGATGCAGATCCGGAACATAATGGTGCAGGGCGCTGACTTCCGCGTTTCCAGACTTTACGAAA
CACGGAAACCGAAGACCATTCATGTTGTTGCTCAGGTCGCAGACGTTTTGCAGCAGCAGTCGCTTCACGT
TCGCTCGCGTATCGGTGATTCATTCTGCTAACCAGTAAGGCAACCCCGCCAGCCTAGCCGGGTCCTCAAC
GACAGGAGCACGATCATGCGCACCCGTGGGGCCGCCATGCCGGCGATAATGGCCTGCTTCTCGCCGAAAC
GTTTGGTGGCGGGACCAGTGACGAAGGCTTGAGCGAGGGCGTGCAAGATTCCGAATACCGCAAGCGACAG
GCCGATCATCGTCGCGCTCCAGCGAAAGCGGTCCTCGCCGAAAATGACCCAGAGCGCTGCCGGCACCTGT
CCTACGAGTTGCATGATAAAGAAGACAGTCATAAGTGCGGCGACGATAGTCATGCCCCGCGCCCACCGGA
AGGAGCTGACTGGGTTGAAGGCTCTCAAGGGCATCGGTCGAGATCCCGGTGCCTAATGAGTGAGCTAACT
TACATTAATTGCGTTGCGCTCACTGCCCGCTTTCCAGTCGGGAAACCTGTCGTGCCAGCTGCATTAATGA
ATCGGCCAACGCGCGGGGAGAGGCGGTTTGCGTATTGGGCGCCAGGGTGGTTTTTCTTTTCACCAGTGAG
ACGGGCAACAGCTGATTGCCCTTCACCGCCTGGCCCTGAGAGAGTTGCAGCAAGCGGTCCACGCTGGTTT
GCCCCAGCAGGCGAAAATCCTGTTTGATGGTGGTTAACGGCGGGATATAACATGAGCTGTCTTCGGTATC
GTCGTATCCCACTACCGAGATGTCCGCACCAACGCGCAGCCCGGACTCGGTAATGGCGCGCATTGCGCCC
AGCGCCATCTGATCGTTGGCAACCAGCATCGCAGTGGGAACGATGCCCTCATTCAGCATTTGCATGGTTT
GTTGAAAACCGGACATGGCACTCCAGTCGCCTTCCCGTTCCGCTATCGGCTGAATTTGATTGCGAGTGAG
ATATTTATGCCAGCCAGCCAGACGCAGACGCGCCGAGACAGAACTTAATGGGCCCGCTAACAGCGCGATT
TGCTGGTGACCCAATGCGACCAGATGCTCCACGCCCAGTCGCGTACCGTCTTCATGGGAGAAAATAATAC
TGTTGATGGGTGTCTGGTCAGAGACATCAAGAAATAACGCCGGAACATTAGTGCAGGCAGCTTCCACAGC
AATGGCATCCTGGTCATCCAGCGGATAGTTAATGATCAGCCCACTGACGCGTTGCGCGAGAAGATTGTGC
ACCGCCGCTTTACAGGCTTCGACGCCGCTTCGTTCTACCATCGACACCACCACGCTGGCACCCAGTTGAT
CGGCGCGAGATTTAATCGCCGCGACAATTTGCGACGGCGCGTGCAGGGCCAGACTGGAGGTGGCAACGCC
AATCAGCAACGACTGTTTGCCCGCCAGTTGTTGTGCCACGCGGTTGGGAATGTAATTCAGCTCCGCCATC
GCCGCTTCCACTTTTTCCCGCGTTTTCGCAGAAACGTGGCTGGCCTGGTTCACCACGCGGGAAACGGTCT
GATAAGAGACACCGGCATACTCTGCGACATCGTATAACGTTACTGGTTTCACATTCACCACCCTGAATTG
ACTCTCTTCCGGGCGCTATCATGCCATACCGCGAAAGGTTTTGCGCCATTCGATGGTGTCCGGGATCTCG
ACGCTCTCCCTTATGCGACTCCTGCATTAGGAAGCAGCCCAGTAGTAGGTTGAGGCCGTTGAGCACCGCC
GCCGCAAGGAATGGTGCATGCAAGGAGATGGCGCCCAACAGTCCCCCGGCCACGGGGCCTGCCA
